>Addgene plasmid #232503 | pBEL2659 | addgene full sequence | sequence record 464795 | Addgene NGS Result
CACGATCATGCGCACCCGTGGCCAGGACCCAACGCTGCCCGAGATCTCGATCCCGCGAAATTAATACGAC
TCACTATAGGGAGACCACAACGGTTTCCCTCTAGAAATAATTTTGTTTAACTTTAAGAAGGAGATATACA
TATGGCTCTTAACACACCACAAATTACGCCGACAAAAAAGATAACAGTGAGGGCAATCGGCGAGGAACTG
CCGCGTGGTGATTACCAACGTTGCCCGCAATGTGACATGCTGTTTAGCCTGCCCGAGATAAATTCTCATC
AAAGTGCCTATTGTCCGCGCGCTCAGGCAAAAATTCGTGACGGGCGCGACTGGTCGCTAACGCGCCTGGC
GGCAATGGCCTTCACCATGCTGTTGCTTATGCCGTTTGCCTGGGGCGAACCGCTGTTGCATATCTGGCTG
TTAGGCATTCGTATTGACGCCAACGTTATGCAAGGCATCTGGCAAATGACCAAACAGGGCGATGCGATAA
CGGGGTCGATGGTCTTTTTCTGCGTTATTGGTGCCCCGCTCATTCTGGTGACCTCCATAGCTTATTTATG
GTTTGGTAACCGACTGGGAATGAATTTACGTCCGGTACTGCTGATGCTTGAGCGACTTAAAGAGTGGGTA
ATGCTCGATATCTACCTGGTCGGCATTGGCGTTGCTTCTATAAAGGTACAGGATTATGCCCATATCCAGG
CTGGTGTCGGCTTGTTCTCTTTTGTGGCGTTGGTGATTTTAACGACGGTGACGTTGTCACATCTTAATGT
CGAAGAACTGTGGGAGCGATTTTATCCGCAGCGCCCCGCTACGCGTAGGGACGAGAAACTTCGTGTCTGC
CTAGGGTGCCATTTTACCGGCTATCCAGATCAGCGTGGTCGCTGCCCGCGTTGCCATATCCCGCTACGCC
TGCGTCGCCGTCATAGTCTGCAAAAATGCTGGGCGGCGCTGTTAGCGTCAATCGTTTTATTGTTACCTGC
CAACCTGTTGCCTATTTCTATCATTTATCTGAACGGAGGACGGCAGGAAGATACAATTCTTTCCGGAATT
ATGTCGCTGGCAAGTAGCAACATTGCGGTTGCAGGAATCGTGTTTATCGCCAGTATTCTGGTCCCGTTTA
CTAAAGTGATCGTCATGTTCACTTTACTGTTGAGCATTCATTTTAAATGCCAGCAAGGTTTACGCACACG
CATTCTGTTACTGCGGATGGTGACCTGGATTGGTCGCTGGTCGATGCTCGACCTGTTTGTCATATCTTTA
ACCATGTCGCTGATTAATCGCGATCAGATCCTCGCTTTTACTATGGGACCGGCTGCGTTTTATTTCGGCG
CAGCGGTAATTTTGACTATTCTTGCTGTGGAATGGCTGGACAGCCGCTTACTTTGGGATGCACATGAGTC
AGGAAACGCCCGCTTCGACGACTGAAGCGCAGATTAAAAATAAACGCCGTATCTCACCTTTCTGGCTGCT
GCCGTTCATCGCGCTAATGATTGCCAGTTGGCTGATTTGGGACAGTTATCAGGACCGGGGTAATACCGTC
ACCATCGACTTTATGTCGGCGGATGGTATTGTTCCAGGCCGTACGCCTGTTCGTTATCAGGGCGTTGAAG
TCGGAACAGTGCAGGACATCAGCCTCAGCGACGATCTTCGTAAGATTGAAGTCAAGGTCAGCATCAAGTC
CGATATGAAAGATGCGCTGCGCGAAGAGACTCAGTTCTGGCTGGTGACGCCAAAAGCATCGTTGGCAGGT
GTCTCCGGGCTGGACGCCCTCGTCGGTGGGAACTATATCGGCATGATGCCCGGGAAAGGTAAAGAGCAGG
ATCACTTTGTCGCACTCGATACCCAACCGAAATATCGGCTGGACAATGGCGATCTGATGATCCACCTGCA
AGCCCCCGATCTCGGTTCGCTGAACAGCGGTTCATTGGTCTATTTCCGCAAGATCCCGGTGGGAAAAGTC
TACGACTATGCCATCAATCCCAACAAGCAAGGCGTGGTGATTGATGTCCTGATCGAGCGGCGTTTTACCG
ATCTGGTGAAAAAAGGTAGCCGTTTCTGGAACGTTTCCGGCGTTGATGCCAACGTCAGTATCAGTGGCGC
GAAGGTGAAACTGGAAAGCTTGGCGGCACTGGTTAACGGTGCGATTGCCTTCGATTCACCAGAAGAGTCG
AAACCTGCCGAGGCGGAAGATACCTTTGGTCTGTATGAAGATCTGGCCCACAGCCAGCGTGGCGTAATAA
TAAAACTGGAACTGCCGAGTGGGGCCGGATTAACCGCCGACTCGACGCCGTTAATGTATCAGGGGCTGGA
AGTCGGACAGCTGACTAAACTGGATTTAAATCCTGGTGGTAAAGTCACAGGGGAAATGACCGTTGATCCC
AGCGTCGTTACCCTGCTTCGTGAAAATACCCGCATCGAATTACGCAACCCGAAATTATCCCTTAGCGATG
CTAATCTCAGCGCCCTGCTGACCGGCAAAACCTTCGAGCTGGTGCCCGGCGATGGCGAGCCACGCAAAGA
ATTCGTTGTTGTGCCAGGCGAAAAAGCACTGCTGCATGAACCTGATGTTCTGACGCTGACCCTGACCGCG
CCGGAAAGTTACGGTATTGATGCGGGTCAGCCGCTCATTCTTCACGGCGTGCAGGTAGGCCAGGTTATCG
ATCGTAAACTCACCAGCAAAGGCGTCACCTTTACCGTCGCCATCGAGCCTCAGCATCGCGAACTGGTAAA
AGGCGATAGCAAATTTGTCGTCAACAGCCGTGTCGATGTGAAGGTGGGGCTGGATGGCGTTGAGTTTCTC
GGTGCCAGCGCCTCAGAATGGATCAATGGCGGGATCCGTATTCTGCCGGGCGATAAAGGTGAGATGAAAG
CCAGCTATCCACTGTATGCCAATTTGGAAAAAGCGCTGGAGAACAGCCTTAGCGATTTACCCACCACAAC
CGTGAGTTTGAGTGCAGAGACGCTGCCGGATGTGCAGGCAGGATCGGTAGTGCTGTACCGTAAATTTGAA
GTTGGTGAAGTGATTACCGTGCGTCCGCGAGCTAACGCGTTTGACATCGATCTGCATATTAAGCCGGAGT
ATCGCAACCTTCTGACCAGCAATAGCGTGTTCTGGGCAGAAGGCGGGGCGAAAGTTCAGCTGAATGGTAG
TGGTCTGACCGTACAGGCATCCCCGCTCTCCAGAGCTCTAAAGGGAGCCATTAGCTTCGACAACCTCAGC
GGTGCCAGCGCCAGTCAGCGTAAAGGCGATAAGCGTATTCTGTATGCTTCCGAAACAGCGGCCCGTGCGG
TTGGCGGGCAGATTACGCTTCACGCTTTCGATGCCGGAAAACTGGCGGTCGGGATGCCAATTCGCTATCT
CGGTATTGACATCGGGCAAATCCAGACGCTGGATCTGATTACCGCACGCAATGAAGTACAGGCAAAGGCG
GTACTTTACCCGGAATATGTCCAGACCTTTGCTCGCGGTGGTACGCGCTTCTCAGTGGTCACACCGCAAA
TTTCGGCAGCTGGCGTTGAGCATCTTGATACTATCCTCCAGCCGTATATCAACGTCGAACCAGGCCGGGG
CAATCCTCGCCGCGACTTTGAATTACAAGAGGCCACCATTACTGATTCGCGGTACCTGGATGGCTTAAGC
ATTATTGTTGAAGCGCCGGAAGCCGGTTCGTTAGGCATCGGTACGCCTGTGCTGTTCCGTGGTCTGGAAG
TCGGTACGGTTACAGGAATGACGCTGGGGACATTGTCAGATCGCGTGATGATTGCGATGCGCATCAGTAA
ACGCTATCAACACCTGGTGCGTAACAATTCCGTCTTCTGGTTGGCATCGGGTTACAGTCTGGACTTTGGT
CTGACGGGCGGCGTAGTGAAAACCGGCACCTTTAACCAGTTTATCCGTGGCGGCATCGCCTTCGCCACGC
CTCCGGGTACGCCACTGGCACCGAAAGCCCAGGAAGGCAAACACTTCCTGTTGCAGGAAAGTGAACCGAA
AGAGTGGCGTGAATGGGGAACTGCGCTTCCCAAATAATGCCCACCTCGAGCAGATCCGGCTGCTAACAAA
GCCCGAAAGGAAGCTGAGTTGGCTGCTGCCACCGCTGAGCAATAACTAGCATAACCCCTTGGGGCCTCTA
AACGGGTCTTGAGGGGTTTTTTGCTGAAAGGAGGAACTATATCCGGATAATTCTTGAAGACGAAAGGGCC
TCGTGATACGCCTATTTTTATAGGTTAATGTCATGATAATAATGGTTTCTTAGACGTCAGGTGGCACTTT
TCGGGGAAATGTGCGCGGAACCCCTATTTGTTTATTTTTCTAAATACATTCAAATATGTATCCGCTCATG
AGACAATAACCCTGATAAATGCTTCAATAATATTGAAAAAGGAAGAGTATGAGTATTCAACATTTCCGTG
TCGCCCTTATTCCCTTTTTTGCGGCATTTTGCCTTCCTGTTTTTGCTCACCCAGAAACGCTGGTGAAAGT
AAAAGATGCTGAAGATCAGTTGGGTGCACGAGTGGGTTACATCGAACTGGATCTCAACAGCGGTAAGATC
CTTGAGAGTTTTCGCCCCGAAGAACGTTTTCCAATGATGAGCACTTTTAAAGTTCTGCTATGTGGCGCGG
TATTATCCCGTGTTGACGCCGGGCAAGAGCAACTCGGTCGCCGCATACACTATTCTCAGAATGACTTGGT
TGAGTACTCACCAGTCACAGAAAAGCATCTTACGGATGGCATGACAGTAAGAGAATTATGCAGTGCTGCC
ATAACCATGAGTGATAACACTGCGGCCAACTTACTTCTGACAACGATCGGAGGACCGAAGGAGCTAACCG
CTTTTTTGCACAACATGGGGGATCATGTAACTCGCCTTGATCGTTGGGAACCGGAGCTGAATGAAGCCAT
ACCAAACGACGAGCGTGACACCACGATGCCTGCAGCAATGGCAACAACGTTGCGCAAACTATTAACTGGC
GAACTACTTACTCTAGCTTCCCGGCAACAATTAATAGACTGGATGGAGGCGGATAAAGTTGCAGGACCAC
TTCTGCGCTCGGCCCTTCCGGCTGGCTGGTTTATTGCTGATAAATCTGGAGCCGGTGAGCGTGGGTCTCG
CGGTATCATTGCAGCACTGGGGCCAGATGGTAAGCCCTCCCGTATCGTAGTTATCTACACGACGGGGAGT
CAGGCAACTATGGATGAACGAAATAGACAGATCGCTGAGATAGGTGCCTCACTGATTAAGCATTGGTAAC
TGTCAGACCAAGTTTACTCATATATACTTTAGATTGATTTAAAACTTCATTTTTAATTTAAAAGGATCTA
GGTGAAGATCCTTTTTGATAATCTCATGACCAAAATCCCTTAACGTGAGTTTTCGTTCCACTGAGCGTCA
GACCCCGTAGAAAAGATCAAAGGATCTTCTTGAGATCCTTTTTTTCTGCGCGTAATCTGCTGCTTGCAAA
CAAAAAAACCACCGCTACCAGCGGTGGTTTGTTTGCCGGATCAAGAGCTACCAACTCTTTTTCCGAAGGT
AACTGGCTTCAGCAGAGCGCAGATACCAAATACTGTCCTTCTAGTGTAGCCGTAGTTAGGCCACCACTTC
AAGAACTCTGTAGCACCGCCTACATACCTCGCTCTGCTAATCCTGTTACCAGTGGCTGCTGCCAGTGGCG
ATAAGTCGTGTCTTACCGGGTTGGACTCAAGACGATAGTTACCGGATAAGGCGCAGCGGTCGGGCTGAAC
GGGGGGTTCGTGCACACAGCCCAGCTTGGAGCGAACGACCTACACCGAACTGAGATACCTACAGCGTGAG
CTATGAGAAAGCGCCACGCTTCCCGAAGGGAGAAAGGCGGACAGGTATCCGGTAAGCGGCAGGGTCGGAA
CAGGAGAGCGCACGAGGGAGCTTCCAGGGGGAAACGCCTGGTATCTTTATAGTCCTGTCGGGTTTCGCCA
CCTCTGACTTGAGCGTCGATTTTTGTGATGCTCGTCAGGGGGGCGGAGCCTATGGAAAAACGCCAGCAAC
GCGGCCTTTTTACGGTTCCTGGCCTTTTGCTGGCCTTTTGCTCACATGTTCTTTCCTGCGTTATCCCCTG
ATTCTGTGGATAACCGTATTACCGCCTTTGAGTGAGCTGATACCGCTCGCCGCAGCCGAACGACCGAGCG
CAGCGAGTCAGTGAGCGAGGAAGCGGAAGAGCGCCTGATGCGGTATTTTCTCCTTACGCATCTGTGCGGT
ATTTCACACCGCAATGGTGCACTCTCAGTACAATCTGCTCTGATGCCGCATAGTTAAGCCAGTATACACT
CCGCTATCGCTACGTGACTGGGTCATGGCTGCGCCCCGACACCCGCCAACACCCGCTGACGCGCCCTGAC
GGGCTTGTCTGCTCCCGGCATCCGCTTACAGACAAGCTGTGACCGTCTCCGGGAGCTGCATGTGTCAGAG
GTTTTCACCGTCATCACCGAAACGCGCGAGGCAGCTGCGGTAAAGCTCATCAGCGTGGTCGTGAAGCGAT
TCACAGATGTCTGCCTGTTCATCCGCGTCCAGCTCGTTGAGTTTCTCCAGAAGCGTTAATGTCTGGCTTC
TGATAAAGCGGGCCATGTTAAGGGCGGTTTTTTCCTGTTTGGTCACTGATGCCTCCGTGTAAGGGGGATT
TCTGTTCATGGGGGTAATGATACCGATGAAACGAGAGAGGATGCTCACGATACGGGTTACTGATGATGAA
CATGCCCGGTTACTGGAACGTTGTGAGGGTAAACAACTGGCGGTATGGATGCGGCGGGACCAGAGAAAAA
TCACTCAGGGTCAATGCCAGCGCTTCGTTAATACAGATGTAGGTGTTCCACAGGGTAGCCAGCAGCATCC
TGCGATGCAGATCCGGAACATAATGGTGCAGGGCGCTGACTTCCGCGTTTCCAGACTTTACGAAACACGG
AAACCGAAGACCATTCATGTTGTTGCTCAGGTCGCAGACGTTTTGCAGCAGCAGTCGCTTCACGTTCGCT
CGCGTATCGGTGATTCATTCTGCTAACCAGTAAGGCAACCCCGCCAGCCTAGCCGGGTCCTCAACGACAG
GAG
Features (pLannotate 1.2.2; 12 found; start..end, strand, type, name):
     62..80      +  promoter       T7 promoter: promoter for bacteriophage T7 RNA polymerase
    112..134     +  RBS            RBS: efficient ribosome binding site from bacteriophage T7 gene 10 (Olins and Rangwala, 1989)
    142..1422    +  CDS            yebS: YEBS_ECOLI - Experimental evidence at protein level: Swiss-Prot protein existence level 1. Component of a transport pathway that contributes to membrane integrity. From Escherichia coli (strain K12).
   1394..4024    +  CDS            yebT: YEBT_ECOLI - Experimental evidence at protein level: Swiss-Prot protein existence level 1. Component of a transport pathway that contributes to membrane integrity (PubMed:27795327). May directly span the intermembrane space, facilitating the transport of substrates across the periplasm (Probable). From Escherichia coli (strain K12).
   4049..4098    +  CDS            SET1 (fragment): solubility-enhancement tag derived from T7 phage gene 10B
   4106..4153    +  terminator     T7 terminator: transcription terminator for bacteriophage T7 RNA polymerase
   4284..4388    +  promoter       AmpR promoter: bla
   4389..5249    +  CDS            AmpR: β-lactamase; bla; confers resistance to ampicillin, carbenicillin, and related antibiotics
   5420..6008    +  rep_origin     ori: high-copy-number ColE1/pMB1/pBR322/pUC origin of replication
   6194..6333    -  misc_feature   bom: basis of mobility region from pBR322
   6435..6626    -  CDS            rop: Rop protein, which maintains plasmids at low copy number; rop
   6643..7023    +  CDS            YPB1_ECOLX: Protein predicted: Swiss-Prot protein existence level 4. From Escherichia coli.
