[The description below was written by a language model from this plasmid's Addgene catalogue record and pLannotate feature annotations shown in this document.]
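Description:
pBEL2659 is a bacterial expression plasmid built on the pET17b backbone that carries the Escherichia coli letA–letB operon (formerly yebS–yebT) with a C54A substitution in LetA. It is described as a genetic complementation construct. It therefore supplies the mutant LetA together with wild-type LetB, presumably so that the effect of changing this cysteine on the function of the transport system can be tested in cells.

The insert was assembled by Gibson cloning and sits downstream of a T7 promoter and the strong ribosome binding site from phage T7 gene 10. The two coding sequences are annotated with a short overlap between the end of yebS and the start of yebT, which suggests the native operon arrangement was kept and both proteins are produced from a single transcript. According to the annotations, both proteins are components of a transport pathway that contributes to membrane integrity, and LetB may span the periplasm to carry substrates between the membranes. No epitope or purification tags are recorded. A short fragment annotated as a T7 gene 10–derived solubility tag lies after letB, just ahead of the T7 terminator, and is most likely residual vector sequence rather than a fused tag.

The plasmid is selected with ampicillin through the bla gene and its own promoter. It replicates from a ColE1/pMB1-type origin. The pBR322 bom region and the rop gene are also present, consistent with the low copy number listed in the catalogue entry. A predicted open reading frame of unknown function from the backbone is also annotated.
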