Addgene plasmid #232503: pBEL2659
Purpose: Genetic complementation plasmid of LetA(C54A) with LetB
Depositing lab: Gira Bhabha & Damian Ekiert. Depositing organization: Johns Hopkins University and School of Medicine. Publication: LetA defines a structurally distinct transporter family. Santarossa CC, Li Y, Yousef S, Hasdemir HS, Rodriguez CC, Haase MAB, Baek M, Coudray N, Pavek JG, Focke KN, Silverberg AL, Bautista C, Yeh JT, Marty MT, Baker D, Tajkhorshid E, Ekiert DC, Bhabha G. Nature. 2026 Jan 21. doi: 10.1038/s41586-025-09990-0. PubMed 41565823.
Backbone
  Vector backbone: pET17b
  Vector type: Bacterial Expression
Growth in bacteria
  Bacterial resistance: Ampicillin, 100 μg/mL
  Growth temperature: 37°C
  Growth strain: DH5alpha
  Copy number: Low Copy
Gene/Insert
  Gene/Insert name: YebST (alt name: LetAB)
  Species: E. coli
  Mutation: LetA C54A
  Entrez Gene: letA (a.k.a. b1833, ECK1832, yebS); letB (a.k.a. b1834, ECK1833, yebT)
  Promoter: T7
  Cloning method: Gibson Cloning
Terms and licenses: Academic/Nonprofit Terms; Industry Terms: Not Available to Industry
Depositor comments: Please visit https://doi.org/10.1101/2025.03.21.644421 for bioRxiv preprint.
How to cite: pBEL2659 was a gift from Gira Bhabha & Damian Ekiert (Addgene plasmid # 232503 ; http://n2t.net/addgene:232503 ; RRID:Addgene_232503)
